>Addgene plasmid #220296 | GFP-Bcl-2-F104C | addgene full sequence | sequence record 436533 | Addgene NGS Result
CATGCATTAGTTATTAATAGTAATCAATTACGGGGTCATTAGTTCATAGCCCATATATGGAGTTCCGCGT
TACATAACTTACGGTAAATGGCCCGCCTGGCTGACCGCCCAACGACCCCCGCCCATTGACGTCAATAATG
ACGTATGTTCCCATAGTAACGCCAATAGGGACTTTCCATTGACGTCAATGGGTGGAGTATTTACGGTAAA
CTGCCCACTTGGCAGTACATCAAGTGTATCATATGCCAAGTACGCCCCCTATTGACGTCAATGACGGTAA
ATGGCCCGCCTGGCATTATGCCCAGTACATGACCTTATGGGACTTTCCTACTTGGCAGTACATCTACGTA
TTAGTCATCGCTATTACCATGGTGATGCGGTTTTGGCAGTACATCAATGGGCGTGGATAGCGGTTTGACT
CACGGGGATTTCCAAGTCTCCACCCCATTGACGTCAATGGGAGTTTGTTTTGGCACCAAAATCAACGGGA
CTTTCCAAAATGTCGTAACAACTCCGCCCCATTGACGCAAATGGGCGGTAGGCGTGTACGGTGGGAGGTC
TATATAAGCAGAGCTGGTTTAGTGAACCGTCAGATCCGCTAGCCGCCACCATGGTGAGCAAGGGCGAGGA
GCTGTTCACCGGGGTGGTGCCCATCCTGGTCGAGCTGGACGGCGACGTAAACGGCCACAAGTTCAGCGTG
TCCGGCGAGGGCGAGGGCGATGCCACCTACGGCAAGCTGACCCTGAAGTTCATCTGCACCACCGGCAAGC
TGCCCGTGCCCTGGCCCACCCTCGTGACCACCTTGACCTACGGCGTGCAGTGCTTCGCCCGCTACCCCGA
CCACATGAAGCAGCACGACTTCTTCAAGTCCGCCATGCCCGAAGGCTACGTCCAGGAGCGCACCATCTTC
TTCAAGGACGACGGCAACTACAAGACCCGCGCCGAGGTGAAGTTCGAGGGCGACACCCTGGTGAACCGCA
TCGAGCTGAAGGGCATCGACTTCAAGGAGGACGGCAACATCCTGGGGCACAAGCTGGAGTACAACTACAA
CAGCCACAAGGTCTATATCACCGCCGACAAGCAGAAGAACGGCATCAAGGTGAACTTCAAGACCCGCCAC
AACATCGAGGACGGCAGCGTGCAGCTCGCCGACCACTACCAGCAGAACACCCCCATCGGCGACGGCCCCG
TGCTGCTGCCCGACAACCACTACCTGAGCACCCAGTCCGCCCTGAGCAAAGACCCCAACGAGAAGCGCGA
TCACATGGTCCTGCTGGAGTTCGTGACCGCCGCCGGGATCACTCTCGGCATGGACGAGCTGTACAAGCTC
AGATCTATGGCGCACGCTGGGAGAACGGGGTACGATAACCGGGAGATAGTGATGAAGTACATCCATTATA
AGCTGTCGCAGAGGGGCTACGAGTGGGATGCGGGAGATGTGGGCGCCGCGCCCCCGGGGGCCGCCCCCGC
ACCGGGCATCTTCTCCTCCCAGCCCGGGCACACGCCCCATCCAGCCGCATCCCGCGACCCGGTCGCCAGG
ACCTCGCCGCTGCAGACCCCGGCTGCCCCCGGCGCCGCCGCGGGGCCTGCGCTCAGCCCGGTGCCACCTG
TGGTCCACCTGACCCTCCGCCAGGCCGGCGACGACTGCTCCCGCCGCTACCGCCGCGACTTCGCCGAGAT
GTCCAGCCAGCTGCACCTGACGCCCTTCACCGCGCGGGGACGCTTTGCCACGGTGGTGGAGGAGCTCTTC
AGGGACGGGGTGAACTGGGGGAGGATTGTGGCCTTCTTTGAGTTCGGTGGGGTCATGTGTGTGGAGAGCG
TCAACCGGGAGATGTCGCCCCTGGTGGACAACATCGCCCTGTGGATGACTGAGTACCTGAACCGGCACCT
GCACACCTGGATCCAGGATAACGGAGGCTGGGATGCCTTTGTGGAACTGTACGGCCCCAGCATGCGGCCT
CTGTTTGATTTCTCCTGGCTGTCTCTGAAGACTCTGCTCAGTTTGGCCCTGGTGGGAGCTTGCATCACCC
TGGGTGCCTATCTGAGCCACAAGTGAGAATTCTGCAGTCGACGGTACCGCGGGCCCGGGATCCACCGGAT
CTAGATAACTGATCATAATCAGCCATACCACATTTGTAGAGGTTTTACTTGCTTTAAAAAACCTCCCACA
CCTCCCCCTGAACCTGAAACATAAAATGAATGCAATTGTTGTTGTTAACTTGTTTATTGCAGCTTATAAT
GGTTACAAATAAAGCAATAGCATCACAAATTTCACAAATAAAGCATTTTTTTCACTGCATTCTAGTTGTG
GTTTGTCCAAACTCATCAATGTATCTTAACGCGTAAATTGTAAGCGTTAATATTTTGTTAAAATTCGCGT
TAAATTTTTGTTAAATCAGCTCATTTTTTAACCAATAGGCCGAAATCGGCAAAATCCCTTATAAATCAAA
AGAATAGACCGAGATAGGGT
[37 nt withheld, positions 2471-2507]
AAAGAACGTGGACTCCAACGTCAAAGG
[49 nt withheld, positions 2535-2583]
T
[91 nt withheld, positions 2585-2675]
G
[124 nt withheld, positions 2677-2800]
CAGGTGGCACTTTTCGGGGAAATGTGCGCGGAACCCCTATTTGTTTATTTTTCTAAATACATTCAAATAT
GTATCCGCTCATGAGACAATAACCCTGATAAATGCTTCAATAATATTGAAAAAGGAAGAGTCCTGAGGCG
GAAAGAACCAGCTGTGGAATGTGTGTCAGTTAGGGTGTGGAAAGTCCCCAGGCTCCCCAGCAGGCAGAAG
TATGCAAAGCATGCATCTCAATTAGTCAGCAACCAGGTGTGGAAAGTCCCCAGGCTCCCCAGCAGGCAGA
AGTATGCAAAGCATGCATCTCAATTAGTCAGCAACCATAGTCCCGCCCCTAACTCCGCCCATCCCGCCCC
TAACTCCGCCCAGTTCCGCCCATTCTCCGCCCCATGGCTGACTAATTTTTTTTATTTATGCAGAGGCCGA
GGCCGCCTCGGCCTCTGAGCTATTCCAGAAGTAGTGAGGAGGCTTTTTTGGAGGCCTAGGCTTTTGCAAA
GATCGATCAAGAGACAGGATGAGGATCGTTTCGCATGATTGAACAAGATGGATTGCACGCAGGTTCTCCG
GCCGCTTGGGTGGAGAGGCTATTCGGCTATGACTGGGCACAACAGACAATCGGCTGCTCTGATGCCGCCG
TGTTCCGGCTGTCAGCGCAGGGGCGCCCGGTTCTTTTTGTCAAGACCGACCTGTCCGGTGCCCTGAATGA
ACTGCAAGACGAGGCAGCGCGGCTATCGTGGCTGGCCACGACGGGCGTTCCTTGCGCAGCTGTGCTCGAC
GTTGTCACTGAAGCGGGAAGGGACTGGCTGCTATTGGGCGAAGTGCCGGGGCAGGATCTCCTGTCATCTC
ACCTTGCTCCTGCCGAGAAAGTATCCATCATGGCTGATGCAATGCGGCGGCTGCATACGCTTGATCCGGC
TACCTGCCCATTCGACCACCAAGCGAAACATCGCATCGAGCGAGCACGTACTCGGATGGAAGCCGGTCTT
GTCGATCAGGATGATCTGGACGAAGAGCATCAGGGGCTCGCGCCAGCCGAACTGTTCGCCAGGCTCAAGG
CGAGCATGCCCGACGGCGAGGATCTCGTCGTGACCCATGGCGATGCCTGCTTGCCGAATATCATGGTGGA
AAATGGCCGCTTTTCTGGATTCATCGACTGTGGCCGGCTGGGTGTGGCGGACCGCTATCAGGACATAGCG
TTGGCTACCCGTGATATTGCTGAAGAGCTTGGCGGCGAATGGGCTGACCGCTTCCTCGTGCTTTACGGTA
TCGCCGCTCCCGATTCGCAGCGCATCGCCTTCTATCGCCTTCTTGACGAGTTCTTCTGAGCGGGACTCTG
GGGTTCGAAATGACCGACCAAGCGACGCCCAACCTGCCATCACGAGATTTCGATTCCACCGCCGCCTTCT
ATGAAAGGTTGGGCTTCGGAATCGTTTTCCGGGACGCCGGCTGGATGATCCTCCAGCGCGGGGATCTCAT
GCTGGAGTTCTTCGCCCACCCTAGGGGGAGGCTAACTGAAACACGGAAGGAGACAATACCGGAAGGAACC
CGCGCTATGACGGCAATAAAAAGACAGAATAAAACGCACGGTGTTGGGTCGTTTGTTCATAAACGCGGGG
TTCGGTCCCAGGGCTGGCACTCTGTCGATACCCCACCGAGACCCCATTGGGGCCAATACGCCCGCGTTTC
TTCCTTTTCCCCACCCCACCCCCCAAGTTCGGGTGAAGGCCCAGGGCTCGCAGCCAACGTCGGGGCGGCA
GGCCCTGCCATAGCCTCAGGTTACTCATATATACTTTAGATTGATTTAAAACTTCATTTTTAATTTAAAA
GGATCTAGGTGAAGATCCTTTTTGATAATCTCATGACCAAAATCCCTTAACGTGAGTTTTCGTTCCACTG
AGCGTCAGACCCCGTAGAAAAGATCAAAGGATCTTCTTGAGATCCTTTTTTTCTGCGCGTAATCTGCTGC
TTGCAAACAAAAAAACCACCGCTACCAGCGGTGGTTTGTTTGCCGGATCAAGAGCTACCAACTCTTTTTC
CGAAGGTAACTGGCTTCAGCAGAGCGCAGATACCAAATACTGTTCTTCTAGTGTAGCCGTAGTTAGGCCA
CCACTTCAAGAACTCTGTAGCACCGCCTACATACCTCGCTCTGCTAATCCTGTTACCAGTGGCTGCTGCC
AGTGGCGATAAGTCGTGTCTTACCGGGTTGGACTCAAGACGATAGTTACCGGATAAGGCGCAGCGGTCGG
GCTGAACGGGGGGTTCGTGCACACAGCCCAGCTTGGAGCGAACGACCTACACCGAACTGAGATACCTACA
GCGTGAGCTATGAGAAAGCGCCACGCTTCCCGAAGGGAGAAAGGCGGACAGGTATCCGGTAAGCGGCAGG
GTCGGAACAGGAGAGCGCACGAGGGAGCTTCCAGGGGGAAACGCCTGGTATCTTTATAGTCCTGTCGGGT
TTCGCCACCTCTGACTTGAGCGTCGATTTTTGTGATGCTCGTCAGGGGGGCGGAGCCTATGGAAAAACGC
CAGCAACGCGGCCTTTTTACGGTTCCTGGCCTTTTGCTGGCCTTTTGCTCACATGTTCTTTCCTGCGTTA
TCCCCTGATTCTGTGGATAACCGTATTACCGC
Features (pLannotate 1.2.2; 15 found; start..end, strand, type, name):
     68..371     +  enhancer       CMV enhancer: human cytomegalovirus immediate early enhancer
    372..575     +  promoter       CMV promoter: human cytomegalovirus (CMV) immediate early promoter
    611..1327    +  CDS            Emerald: Emerald is a basic (constitutively fluorescent) green fluorescent protein published in 1998, derived from Aequorea victoria. It is reported to be a very rapidly-maturing weak dimer.
   1337..2053    +  CDS            BCL2: BCL2_HUMAN - Experimental evidence at protein level: Swiss-Prot protein existence level 1. Suppresses apoptosis in a variety of cell systems including factor-dependent lymphohematopoietic and neural cells. Regulates cell death by controlling the mitochondrial membrane permeability. Appears to function in a feedback loop system with caspases. Inhibits caspase activity either by preventing the release of cytochrome c from the mitochondria and/or by binding to the apoptosis-activating factor (APAF-1). May attenuate inflammation by impairing NLRP1-inflammasome activation, hence CASP1 activation an
   2057..2093    +  misc_feature   MCS (fragment): multiple cloning site
   2110..2194    +  CDS            large T antigen (fragment): large T antigen from SV40 (simian virus 40)
   2217..2338    +  polyA_signal   SV40 poly(A) signal: SV40 polyadenylation signal
   2372..2800    -  rep_origin     f1 ori (sequence partly withheld): f1 bacteriophage origin of replication; arrow indicates direction of (+) strand synthesis
   2827..2931    +  promoter       AmpR promoter: bla
   2933..3290    +  promoter       SV40 promoter: SV40 enhancer and early promoter
   3325..4119    +  CDS            NeoR/KanR: aminoglycoside phosphotransferase from Tn5; aph(3')-II (or nptII); confers resistance to neomycin, kanamycin, and G418 (Geneticin®)
   4140..4292    +  CDS            ble (fragment): BLE_KLEPN - Experimental evidence at protein level: Swiss-Prot protein existence level 1. Binding protein with a strong affinity to the bleomycin family of antibiotics. Binds to CL990; an antimitotic-antibiotic compound. From Klebsiella pneumoniae.
   4351..4398    +  polyA_signal   HSV TK poly(A) signal: herpes simplex virus thymidine kinase polyadenylation signal (Cole and Stacy, 1985)
   4489..4505    -  polyA_signal   bGH poly(A) signal (fragment): bovine growth hormone polyadenylation signal
   4727..5315    +  rep_origin     ori: high-copy-number ColE1/pMB1/pBR322/pUC origin of replication
