[The description below was written by a language model from this plasmid's Addgene catalogue record and pLannotate feature annotations shown in this document.]
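Description:
GFP-Bcl-2-F104C is a mammalian expression plasmid built on the pEMD-C1 backbone, a C1-style fluorescent-protein fusion vector, and it encodes human BCL2 carrying the F104C point mutation fused to the C terminus of Emerald GFP. The full sequence record is 5,422 nt. Expression is driven by the human cytomegalovirus immediate early enhancer and promoter. The Emerald coding sequence comes first, followed after a short linker by the roughly 720 bp BCL2 open reading frame, a remnant of the multiple cloning site, and the SV40 polyadenylation signal. The insert was introduced by restriction cloning, but the record does not give the cloning sites used.

In bacteria the plasmid is maintained at high copy through a ColE1/pUC-type origin and is selected with kanamycin. The same Tn5 aminoglycoside phosphotransferase gene (NeoR/KanR) serves both hosts: a bacterial bla-type promoter sits directly upstream of the SV40 enhancer/early promoter, so the gene is expressed in E. coli for kanamycin resistance and in mammalian cells for G418 selection, with the HSV TK polyadenylation signal terminating the transcript. An f1 origin is also present, which allows single-stranded DNA production. The short large T antigen, ble and bGH poly(A) fragments in the annotation appear to be partial matches to backbone sequence rather than functional elements.

BCL2 is an anti-apoptotic protein that regulates mitochondrial membrane permeability. The stated purpose is mammalian expression of GFP-tagged Bcl-2-F104C, which allows the mutant protein to be visualised or quantified by fluorescence. The associated publication concerns degradation of BCL-2 by thalidomide derivatives acting through CRBN, but the record does not state the specific role of the F104C variant in that work.
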