Addgene plasmid #220296: GFP-Bcl-2-F104C
Purpose: mammalian expression of Bcl-2-F104C tagged with GFP
Depositing lab: Xinlai Cheng. Depositing organization: Buchmann Institute for Molecular Life Sciences. Publication: Thalidomide derivatives degrade BCL-2 by reprogramming the binding surface of CRBN. Wang J, Heinz M, Han K, Shah VJ, Hasselbeck S, Schwalm MP, Rathore R, Hummer G, Zhou J, Dikic I, Cheng X. Cell Reports Physical Science, Volume 5, Issue 5, 101960 10.1016/j.xcrp.2024.101960.
Backbone
  Vector backbone: pEMD-C1
  Backbone size w/o insert (bp): 4702
  Vector type: Mammalian Expression
  Selectable markers: Neomycin (select with G418)
Growth in bacteria
  Bacterial resistance: Kanamycin, 50 μg/mL
  Growth temperature: 37°C
  Growth strain: DH5alpha
  Copy number: High Copy
Gene/Insert
  Gene/Insert name: Bcl2
  Species: H. sapiens (human)
  Insert size (bp): 720
  Mutation: F104C
  Entrez Gene: BCL2 (a.k.a. Bcl-2, PPP1R50)
  Promoter: CMV
  Tag / fusion protein: Emerald GFP (N terminal on backbone)
  Cloning method: Restriction Enzyme; 5′ cloning site unknown (unknown if destroyed)
Terms and licenses: Academic/Nonprofit Terms; Industry Terms: Not Available to Industry
How to cite: GFP-Bcl-2-F104C was a gift from Xinlai Cheng (Addgene plasmid # 220296 ; http://n2t.net/addgene:220296 ; RRID:Addgene_220296)
